Addgene plasmid #107462: pCEP4-SERTS375L-myc
Purpose: Mammalian expression plasmid for codon optimized mutant hSERT with internal MYC tag inserted in ECL2, mutation S375L with lower surface expression relative to wildtype
Depositing lab: Erik Procko. Depositing organization: University of Illinois at Urbana-Champaign. Publication: Deep Mutagenesis of a Transporter for Uptake of a Non-Native Substrate Identifies Conformationally Dynamic Regions. Young HJ, Chan M, Selvam B, Szymanski SK, Shukla D, Procko E. bioRxiv 2021.04.19.440442 10.1101/2021.04.19.440442.
Backbone
  Vector backbone: pCEP4
  Backbone manufacturer: Invitrogen
  Backbone size w/o insert (bp): 10410
  Vector type: Mammalian Expression
  Selectable markers: Hygromycin
Growth in bacteria
  Bacterial resistance: Ampicillin, 100 μg/mL
  Growth temperature: 37°C
  Growth strain: DH5alpha
  Copy number: High Copy
Gene/Insert
  Gene/Insert name: Serotonin Transporter (SERT) (alt name: SLC6A4)
  Species: H. sapiens (human)
  Insert size (bp): 1985
  Mutation: S375L
  Entrez Gene: SLC6A4 (a.k.a. 5-HTT, 5-HTTLPR, 5HTT, HTT, OCD1, SERT, SERT1, hSERT)
  Promoter: CMV
  Cloning method: Restriction Enzyme; 5′ cloning site NHE1 (not destroyed); 3′ cloning site XHO1 (not destroyed)
  Sequencing primers: 5′ CMV Forward; 3′ EBV Reverse
Terms and licenses: Academic/Nonprofit Terms; Industry Terms: Not Available to Industry
Depositor comments: Please visit https://doi.org/10.1101/2021.04.19.440442 for bioRxiv preprint.
How to cite: pCEP4-SERTS375L-myc was a gift from Erik Procko (Addgene plasmid # 107462 ; http://n2t.net/addgene:107462 ; RRID:Addgene_107462)
