[The description below was written by a language model from this plasmid's Addgene catalogue record and pLannotate feature annotations shown in this document.]
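Description:
pCEP4-SERTS375L-myc is a mammalian expression plasmid built on the Invitrogen pCEP4 episomal backbone and carrying a codon-optimized human serotonin transporter (SERT, gene SLC6A4). In bacteria it is propagated through a high-copy ColE1/pUC-type origin and selected with ampicillin via the β-lactamase gene. For mammalian cells the backbone supplies the Epstein-Barr virus oriP origin together with the EBNA1 coding sequence, a pairing that lets the plasmid replicate and persist as an extrachromosomal episome in permissive cells. It also supplies a hygromycin B phosphotransferase cassette driven by an HSV thymidine kinase promoter and terminated by the TK polyadenylation signal, for drug selection of transfected cells. The annotation also reports several short fragments (herpesvirus open reading frames, rop, tetracycline resistance, large T antigen). These look like backbone remnants or homology hits rather than functional elements.

The roughly 2 kb insert was cloned between NheI and XhoI sites, both retained, downstream of the human CMV immediate-early enhancer and promoter. On the circular map the SV40 polyadenylation signal lies just beyond the end of the coding sequence. The transporter carries an internal MYC epitope inserted in extracellular loop 2, although the feature table does not annotate the tag separately. An epitope in an extracellular loop should be accessible to antibody on intact cells, which suits measurement of the surface-localized protein. The construct encodes the S375L substitution, which the depositor describes as giving lower surface expression than wild type. It comes from a deep mutagenesis study of the transporter's uptake of a non-native substrate, and probably serves as an individual variant for comparison with wild-type SERT in expression and trafficking assays.
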