Features (pLannotate 1.2.2; 22 found; start..end, strand, type, name):
     14..148     -  polyA_signal   SV40 poly(A) signal: SV40 polyadenylation signal
    171..254     -  CDS            large T antigen (fragment): large T antigen from SV40 (simian virus 40)
    257..297     +  CDS            rop (fragment): Rop protein, which maintains plasmids at low copy number; rop
    409..427     -  misc_feature   MCS (fragment): pUC18/19 multiple cloning site
    873..2662    -  rep_origin     oriP: Epstein-Barr virus oriP replication origin (Yates et al., 2000)
   2663..2881    -  CDS            gL (fragment): GL_EBVB9 - Experimental evidence at protein level: Swiss-Prot protein existence level 1. The heterodimer glycoprotein H-glycoprotein L is required for the fusion of viral and plasma membranes leading to virus entry into the host cell. Acts as a functional inhibitor of gH and maintains gH in an inhibited form. Upon binding to host integrins, gL dissociates from gH leading to activation of the viral fusion glycoproteins gB and gH. Fusion of EBV with B-lymphocytes requires the additional receptor- binding protein gp42, which forms a complex with gH/gL. The heterodimer gH/gL targets also host EPHA
   2964..4889    -  CDS            EBNA1: Epstein-Barr nuclear antigen 1, also known as EBNA-1 crucial for latent viral infection, and for episomal amplification of vectors containing the oriP origin (Okita et al., 2013)
   4927..5271    -  CDS            BRRF2_EBVB9 (fragment): Protein inferred from homology: Swiss-Prot protein existence level 3. From Epstein-Barr virus (strain B95-8) (HHV-4) (Human herpesvirus 4).
   5274..5297    -  promoter       tet promoter (fragment): E. coli promoter for tetracycline efflux protein gene
   5410..5514    +  promoter       AmpR promoter: bla
   5515..6375    +  CDS            AmpR: β-lactamase; bla; confers resistance to ampicillin, carbenicillin, and related antibiotics
   6546..7134    +  rep_origin     ori: high-copy-number ColE1/pMB1/pBR322/pUC origin of replication
   7180..7338    -  CDS            TcR (fragment): tetracycline efflux protein; tet; confers resistance to tetracycline
   7459..7659    -  CDS            MDV035 (fragment): UL24_GAHVM - Protein inferred from homology: Swiss-Prot protein existence level 3. May play a role in the dispersal of host nucleolin from the nucleolus throughout the nucleus leading to a decrease in ribosome biogenesis. From Gallid herpesvirus 2 (strain Chicken/Md5/ATCC VR-987) (GaHV-2) (Marek's disease herpesvirus type 1).
   7648..7710    +  promoter       Mini-TK promoter: minimal herpes simplex virus (HSV) thymidine kinase promoter
   7753..8790    +  CDS            HygR: hygromycin B phosphotransferase confers resistance to hygromycin
   8832..8880    +  polyA_signal   HSV TK poly(A) signal: herpes simplex virus thymidine kinase polyadenylation signal (Cole and Stacy, 1985)
   9080..9304    +  CDS            gH (fragment): GH_HHV11 - Experimental evidence at protein level: Swiss-Prot protein existence level 1. The heterodimer glycoprotein H-glycoprotein L is required for the fusion of viral and plasma membranes leading to virus entry into the host cell. Following initial binding to host receptor, membrane fusion is mediated by the fusion machinery composed of gB and the heterodimer gH/gL. May also be involved in the fusion between the virion envelope and the outer nuclear membrane during virion morphogenesis. From Human herpesvirus 1 (strain 17) (HHV-1) (Human herpes simplex virus 1).
   9335..9360    -  CDS            bla(M) (fragment): β-lactamase lacking the signal sequence; bla(M); allows cytosolic expression of β-lactamase
   9534..9913    +  enhancer       CMV enhancer: human cytomegalovirus immediate early enhancer
   9915..10114   +  promoter       CMV promoter: human cytomegalovirus (CMV) immediate early promoter
  10172..12133   +  CDS            SLC6A4: SC6A4_HUMAN - Also known as HTT, SERT. Experimental evidence at protein level: Swiss-Prot protein existence level 1. Serotonin transporter whose primary function in the central nervous system involves the regulation of serotonergic signaling via transport of serotonin molecules from the synaptic cleft back into the pre-synaptic terminal for re-utilization. Plays a key role in mediating regulation of the availability of serotonin to other receptors of serotonergic systems. Terminates the action of serotonin and recycles it in a sodium-dependent manner. From Homo sapiens (Human).
>Addgene plasmid #107462 | pCEP4-SERTS375L-myc | depositor full sequence | sequence record 205564 | pCEP4-SERTS375L-myc sequence 12145 bps
GCCGGCAAGGCCGGATCCAGACATGATAAGATACATTGATGAGTTTGGACAAACCACAACTAGAATGCAG
TGAAAAAAATGCTTTATTTGTGAAATTTGTGATGCTATTGCTTTATTTGTAACCATTATAAGCTGCAATA
AACAAGTTAACAACAACAATTGCATTCATTTTATGTTTCAGGTTCAGGGGGAGGTGTGGGAGGTTTTTTA
AAGCAAGTAAAACCTCTACAAATGTGGTATGGCTGATTATGATCCGGCTGCCTCGCGCGTTTCGGTGATG
ACGGTGAAAACCTCTGACACATGCAGCTCCCGGAGACGGTCACAGCTTGTCTGTAAGCGGATGCCGGGAG
CAGACAAGCCCGTCAGGGCGCGTCAGCGGGTGTTGGCGGGTGTCGGGGCGCAGCCATGAGGTCGACTCTA
GAGGATCGATCCCCGCCCCGGACGAACTAAACCTGACTACGACATCTCTGCCCCTTCTTCGCGGGGCAGT
GCATGTAATCCCTTCAGTTGGTTGGTACAACTTGCCAACTGGGCCCTGTTCCACATGTGACACGGGGGGG
GACCAAACACAAAGGGGTTCTCTGACTGTAGTTGACATCCTTATAAATGGATGTGCACATTTGCCAACAC
TGAGTGGCTTTCATCCTGGAGCAGACTTTGCAGTCTGTGGACTGCAACACAACATTGCCTTTATGTGTAA
CTCTTGGCTGAAGCTCTTACACCAATGCTGGGGGACATGTACCTCCCAGGGGCCCAGGAAGACTACGGGA
GGCTACACCAACGTCAATCAGAGGGGCCTGTGTAGCTACCGATAAGCGGACCCTCAAGAGGGCATTAGCA
ATAGTGTTTATAAGGCCCCCTTGTTAACCCTAAACGGGTAGCATATGCTTCCCGGGTAGTAGTATATACT
ATCCAGACTAACCCTAATTCAATAGCATATGTTACCCAACGGGAAGCATATGCTATCGAATTAGGGTTAG
TAAAAGGGTCCTAAGGAACAGCGATATCTCCCACCCCATGAGCTGTCACGGTTTTATTTACATGGGGTCA
GGATTCCACGAGGGTAGTGAACCATTTTAGTCACAAGGGCAGTGGCTGAAGATCAAGGAGCGGGCAGTGA
ACTCTCCTGAATCTTCGCCTGCTTCTTCATTCTCCTTCGTTTAGCTAATAGAATAACTGCTGAGTTGTGA
ACAGTAAGGTGTATGTGAGGTGCTCGAAAACAAGGTTTCAGGTGACGCCCCCAGAATAAAATTTGGACGG
GGGGTTCAGTGGTGGCATTGTGCTATGACACCAATATAACCCTCACAAACCCCTTGGGCAATAAATACTA
GTGTAGGAATGAAACATTCTGAATATCTTTAACAATAGAAATCCATGGGGTGGGGACAAGCCGTAAAGAC
TGGATGTCCATCTCACACGAATTTATGGCTATGGGCAACACATAATCCTAGTGCAATATGATACTGGGGT
TATTAAGATGTGTCCCAGGCAGGGACCAAGACAGGTGAACCATGTTGTTACACTCTATTTGTAACAAGGG
GAAAGAGAGTGGACGCCGACAGCAGCGGACTCCACTGGTTGTCTCTAACACCCCCGAAAATTAAACGGGG
CTCCACGCCAATGGGGCCCATAAACAAAGACAAGTGGCCACTCTTTTTTTTGAAATTGTGGAGTGGGGGC
ACGCGTCAGCCCCCACACGCCGCCCTGCGGTTTTGGACTGTAAAATAAGGGTGTAATAACTTGGCTGATT
GTAACCCCGCTAACCACTGCGGTCAAACCACTTGCCCACAAAACCACTAATGGCACCCCGGGGAATACCT
GCATAAGTAGGTGGGCGGGCCAAGATAGGGGCGCGATTGCTGCGATCTGGAGGACAAATTACACACACTT
GCGCCTGAGCGCCAAGCACAGGGTTGTTGGTCCTCATATTCACGAGGTCGCTGAGAGCACGGTGGGCTAA
TGTTGCCATGGGTAGCATATACTACCCAAATATCTGGATAGCATATGCTATCCTAATCTATATCTGGGTA
GCATAGGCTATCCTAATCTATATCTGGGTAGCATATGCTATCCTAATCTATATCTGGGTAGTATATGCTA
TCCTAATTTATATCTGGGTAGCATAGGCTATCCTAATCTATATCTGGGTAGCATATGCTATCCTAATCTA
TATCTGGGTAGTATATGCTATCCTAATCTGTATCCGGGTAGCATATGCTATCCTAATAGAGATTAGGGTA
GTATATGCTATCCTAATTTATATCTGGGTAGCATATACTACCCAAATATCTGGATAGCATATGCTATCCT
AATCTATATCTGGGTAGCATATGCTATCCTAATCTATATCTGGGTAGCATAGGCTATCCTAATCTATATC
TGGGTAGCATATGCTATCCTAATCTATATCTGGGTAGTATATGCTATCCTAATTTATATCTGGGTAGCAT
AGGCTATCCTAATCTATATCTGGGTAGCATATGCTATCCTAATCTATATCTGGGTAGTATATGCTATCCT
AATCTGTATCCGGGTAGCATATGCTATCCTCATGCATATACAGTCAGCATATGATACCCAGTAGTAGAGT
GGGAGTGCTATCCTTTGCATATGCCGCCACCTCCCAAGGGGGCGTGAATTTTCGCTGCTTGTCCTTTTCC
TGCTGGTTGCTCCCATTCTTAGGTGAATTTAAGGAGGCCAGGCTAAAGCCGTCGCATGTCTGATTGCTCA
CCAGGTAAATGTCGCTAATGTTTTCCAACGCGAGAAGGTGTTGAGCGCGGAGCTGAGTGACGTGACAACA
TGGGTATGCCCAATTGCCCCATGTTGGGAGGACGAAAATGGTGACAAGACAGATGGCCAGAAATACACCA
ACAGCACGCATGATGTCTACTGGGGATTTATTCTTTAGTGCGGGGGAATACACGGCTTTTAATACGATTG
AGGGCGTCTCCTAACAAGTTACATCACTCCTGCCCTTCCTCACCCTCATCTCCATCACCTCCTTCATCTC
CGTCATCTCCGTCATCACCCTCCGCGGCAGCCCCTTCCACCATAGGTGGAAACCAGGGAGGCAAATCTAC
TCCATCGTCAAAGCTGCACACAGTCACCCTGATATTGCAGGTAGGAGCGGGCTTTGTCATAACAAGGTCC
TTAATCGCATCCTTCAAAACCTCAGCAAATATATGAGTTTGTAAAAAGACCATGAAATAACAGACAATGG
ACTCCCTTAGCGGGCCAGGTTGTGGGCCGGGTCCAGGGGCCATTCCAAAGGGGAGACGACTCAATGGTGT
AAGACGACATTGTGGAATAGCAAGGGCAGTTCCTCGCCTTAGGTTGTAAAGGGAGGTCTTACTACCTCCA
TATACGAACACACCGGCGACCCAAGTTCCTTCGTCGGTAGTCCTTTCTACGTGACTCCTAGCCAGGAGAG
CTCTTAAACCTTCTGCAATGTTCTCAAATTTCGGGTTGGAACCTCCTTGACCACGATGCTTTCCAAACCA
CCCTCCTTTTTTGCGCCTGCCTCCATCACCCTGACCCCGGGGTCCAGTGCTTGGGCCTTCTCCTGGGTCA
TCTGCGGGGCCCTGCTCTATCGCTCCCGGGGGCACGTCAGGCTCACCATCTGGGCCACCTTCTTGGTGGT
ATTCAAAATAATCGGCTTCCCCTACAGGGTGGAAAAATGGCCTTCTACCTGGAGGGGGCCTGCGCGGTGG
AGACCCGGATGATGATGACTGACTACTGGGACTCCTGGGCCTCTTTTCTCCACGTCCACGACCTCTCCCC
CTGGCTCTTTCACGACTTCCCCCCCTGGCTCTTTCACGTCCTCTACCCCGGCGGCCTCCACTACCTCCTC
GACCCCGGCCTCCACTACCTCCTCGACCCCGGCCTCCACTGCCTCCTCGACCCCGGCCTCCACCTCCTGC
TCCTGCCCCTCCTGCTCCTGCCCCTCCTCCTGCTCCTGCCCCTCCTGCCCCTCCTGCTCCTGCCCCTCCT
GCCCCTCCTGCTCCTGCCCCTCCTGCCCCTCCTGCTCCTGCCCCTCCTGCCCCTCCTCCTGCTCCTGCCC
CTCCTGCCCCTCCTCCTGCTCCTGCCCCTCCTGCCCCTCCTGCTCCTGCCCCTCCTGCCCCTCCTGCTCC
TGCCCCTCCTGCCCCTCCTGCTCCTGCCCCTCCTGCTCCTGCCCCTCCTGCTCCTGCCCCTCCTGCTCCT
GCCCCTCCTGCCCCTCCTGCCCCTCCTCCTGCTCCTGCCCCTCCTGCTCCTGCCCCTCCTGCCCCTCCTG
CCCCTCCTGCTCCTGCCCCTCCTCCTGCTCCTGCCCCTCCTGCCCCTCCTGCCCCTCCTCCTGCTCCTGC
CCCTCCTGCCCCTCCTCCTGCTCCTGCCCCTCCTCCTGCTCCTGCCCCTCCTGCCCCTCCTGCCCCTCCT
CCTGCTCCTGCCCCTCCTGCCCCTCCTCCTGCTCCTGCCCCTCCTCCTGCTCCTGCCCCTCCTGCCCCTC
CTGCCCCTCCTCCTGCTCCTGCCCCTCCTCCTGCTCCTGCCCCTCCTGCCCCTCCTGCCCCTCCTGCCCC
TCCTCCTGCTCCTGCCCCTCCTCCTGCTCCTGCCCCTCCTGCTCCTGCCCCTCCCGCTCCTGCTCCTGCT
CCTGTTCCACCGTGGGTCCCTTTGCAGCCAATGCAACTTGGACGTTTTTGGGGTCTCCGGACACCATCTC
TATGTCTTGGCCCTGATCCTGAGCCGCCCGGGGCTCCTGGTCTTCCGCCTCCTCGTCCTCGTCCTCTTCC
CCGTCCTCGTCCATGGTTATCACCCCCTCTTCTTTGAGGTCCACTGCCGCCGGAGCCTTCTGGTCCAGAT
GTGTCTCCCTTCTCTCCTAGGCCATTTCCAGGTCCTGTACCTGGCCCCTCGTCAGACATGATTCACACTA
AAAGAGATCAATAGACATCTTTATTAGACGACGCTCAGTGAATACAGGGAGTGCAGACTCCTGCCCCCTC
CAACAGCCCCCCCACCCTCATCCCCTTCATGGTCGCTGTCAGACAGATCCAGGTCTGAAAATTCCCCATC
CTCCGAACCATCCTCGTCCTCATCACCAATTACTCGCAGCCCGGAAAACTCCCGCTGAACATCCTCAAGA
TTTGCGTCCTGAGCCTCAAGCCAGGCCTCAAATTCCTCGTCCCCCTTTTTGCTGGACGGTAGGGATGGGG
ATTCTCGGGACCCCTCCTCTTCCTCTTCAAGGTCACCAGACAGAGATGCTACTGGGGCAACGGAAGAAAA
GCTGGGTGCGGCCTGTGAGGATCAGCTTATCGATGATAAGCTGTCAAACATGAGAATTCTTGAAGACGAA
AGGGCCTCGTGATACGCCTATTTTTATAGGTTAATGTCATGATAATAATGGTTTCTTAGACGTCAGGTGG
CACTTTTCGGGGAAATGTGCGCGGAACCCCTATTTGTTTATTTTTCTAAATACATTCAAATATGTATCCG
CTCATGAGACAATAACCCTGATAAATGCTTCAATAATATTGAAAAAGGAAGAGTATGAGTATTCAACATT
TCCGTGTCGCCCTTATTCCCTTTTTTGCGGCATTTTGCCTTCCTGTTTTTGCTCACCCAGAAACGCTGGT
GAAAGTAAAAGATGCTGAAGATCAGTTGGGTGCACGAGTGGGTTACATCGAACTGGATCTCAACAGCGGT
AAGATCCTTGAGAGTTTTCGCCCCGAAGAACGTTTTCCAATGATGAGCACTTTTAAAGTTCTGCTATGTG
GCGCGGTATTATCCCGTGTTGACGCCGGGCAAGAGCAACTCGGTCGCCGCATACACTATTCTCAGAATGA
CTTGGTTGAGTACTCACCAGTCACAGAAAAGCATCTTACGGATGGCATGACAGTAAGAGAATTATGCAGT
GCTGCCATAACCATGAGTGATAACACTGCGGCCAACTTACTTCTGACAACGATCGGAGGACCGAAGGAGC
TAACCGCTTTTTTGCACAACATGGGGGATCATGTAACTCGCCTTGATCGTTGGGAACCGGAGCTGAATGA
AGCCATACCAAACGACGAGCGTGACACCACGATGCCTGCAGCAATGGCAACAACGTTGCGCAAACTATTA
ACTGGCGAACTACTTACTCTAGCTTCCCGGCAACAATTAATAGACTGGATGGAGGCGGATAAAGTTGCAG
GACCACTTCTGCGCTCGGCCCTTCCGGCTGGCTGGTTTATTGCTGATAAATCTGGAGCCGGTGAGCGTGG
GTCTCGCGGTATCATTGCAGCACTGGGGCCAGATGGTAAGCCCTCCCGTATCGTAGTTATCTACACGACG
GGGAGTCAGGCAACTATGGATGAACGAAATAGACAGATCGCTGAGATAGGTGCCTCACTGATTAAGCATT
GGTAACTGTCAGACCAAGTTTACTCATATATACTTTAGATTGATTTAAAACTTCATTTTTAATTTAAAAG
GATCTAGGTGAAGATCCTTTTTGATAATCTCATGACCAAAATCCCTTAACGTGAGTTTTCGTTCCACTGA
GCGTCAGACCCCGTAGAAAAGATCAAAGGATCTTCTTGAGATCCTTTTTTTCTGCGCGTAATCTGCTGCT
TGCAAACAAAAAAACCACCGCTACCAGCGGTGGTTTGTTTGCCGGATCAAGAGCTACCAACTCTTTTTCC
GAAGGTAACTGGCTTCAGCAGAGCGCAGATACCAAATACTGTCCTTCTAGTGTAGCCGTAGTTAGGCCAC
CACTTCAAGAACTCTGTAGCACCGCCTACATACCTCGCTCTGCTAATCCTGTTACCAGTGGCTGCTGCCA
GTGGCGATAAGTCGTGTCTTACCGGGTTGGACTCAAGACGATAGTTACCGGATAAGGCGCAGCGGTCGGG
CTGAACGGGGGGTTCGTGCACACAGCCCAGCTTGGAGCGAACGACCTACACCGAACTGAGATACCTACAG
CGTGAGCTATGAGAAAGCGCCACGCTTCCCGAAGGGAGAAAGGCGGACAGGTATCCGGTAAGCGGCAGGG
TCGGAACAGGAGAGCGCACGAGGGAGCTTCCAGGGGGAAACGCCTGGTATCTTTATAGTCCTGTCGGGTT
TCGCCACCTCTGACTTGAGCGTCGATTTTTGTGATGCTCGTCAGGGGGGCGGAGCCTATGGAAAAACGCC
AGCAACGCGGCCTTTTTACGGTTCCTGGCCTTTTGCTGGCCTTGAAGCTGTCCCTGATGGTCGTCATCTA
CCTGCCTGGACAGCATGGCCTGCAACGCGGGCATCCCGATGCCGCCGGAAGCGAGAAGAATCATAATGGG
GAAGGCCATCCAGCCTCGCGTCGCGAACGCCAGCAAGACGTAGCCCAGCGCGTCGGCCCCGAGATGCGCC
GCGTGCGGCTGCTGGAGATGGCGGACGCGATGGATATGTTCTGCCAAGGGTTGGTTTGCGCATTCACAGT
TCTCCGCAAGAATTGATTGGCTCCAATTCTTGGAGTGGTGAATCCGTTAGCGAGGTGCCGCCCTGCTTCA
TCCCCGTGGCCCGTTGCTCGCGTTTGCTGGCGGTGTCCCCGGAAGAAATATATTTGCATGTCTTTAGTTC
TATGATGACACAAACCCCGCCCAGCGTCTTGTCATTGGCGAATTCGAACACGCAGATGCAGTCGGGGCGG
CGCGGTCCGAGGTCCACTTCGCATATTAAGGTGACGCGTGTGGCCTCGAACACCGAGCGACCCTGCAGCG
ACCCGCTTAACAGCGTCAACAGCGTGCCGCAGATCCCGGGGGGCAATGAGATATGAAAAAGCCTGAACTC
ACCGCGACGTCTGTCGAGAAGTTTCTGATCGAAAAGTTCGACAGCGTCTCCGACCTGATGCAGCTCTCGG
AGGGCGAAGAATCTCGTGCTTTCAGCTTCGATGTAGGAGGGCGTGGATATGTCCTGCGGGTAAATAGCTG
CGCCGATGGTTTCTACAAAGATCGTTATGTTTATCGGCACTTTGCATCGGCCGCGCTCCCGATTCCGGAA
GTGCTTGACATTGGGGAATTCAGCGAGAGCCTGACCTATTGCATCTCCCGCCGTGCACAGGGTGTCACGT
TGCAAGACCTGCCTGAAACCGAACTGCCCGCTGTTCTGCAGCCGGTCGCGGAGGCCATGGATGCGATCGC
TGCGGCCGATCTTAGCCAGACGAGCGGGTTCGGCCCATTCGGACCGCAAGGAATCGGTCAATACACTACA
TGGCGTGATTTCATATGCGCGATTGCTGATCCCCATGTGTATCACTGGCAAACTGTGATGGACGACACCG
TCAGTGCGTCCGTCGCGCAGGCTCTCGATGAGCTGATGCTTTGGGCCGAGGACTGCCCCGAAGTCCGGCA
CCTCGTGCACGCGGATTTCGGCTCCAACAATGTCCTGACGGACAATGGCCGCATAACAGCGGTCATTGAC
TGGAGCGAGGCGATGTTCGGGGATTCCCAATACGAGGTCGCCAACATCTTCTTCTGGAGGCCGTGGTTGG
CTTGTATGGAGCAGCAGACGCGCTACTTCGAGCGGAGGCATCCGGAGCTTGCAGGATCGCCGCGGCTCCG
GGCGTATATGCTCCGCATTGGTCTTGACCAACTCTATCAGAGCTTGGTTGACGGCAATTTCGATGATGCA
GCTTGGGCGCAGGGTCGATGCGACGCAATCGTCCGATCCGGAGCCGGGACTGTCGGGCGTACACAAATCG
CCCGCAGAAGCGCGGCCGTCTGGACCGATGGCTGTGTAGAAGTACTCGCCGATAGTGGAAACCGACGCCC
CAGCACTCGTCCGGATCGGGAGATGGGGGAGGCTAACTGAAACACGGAAGGAGACAATACCGGAAGGAAC
CCGCGCTATGACGGCAATAAAAAGACAGAATAAAACGCACGGGTGTTGGGTCGTTTGTTCATAAACGCGG
GGTTCGGTCCCAGGGCTGGCACTCTGTCGATACCCCACCGAGACCCCATTGGGGCCAATACGCCCGCGTT
TCTTCCTTTTCCCCACCCCACCCCCCAAGTTCGGGTGAAGGCCCAGGGCTCGCAGCCAACGTCGGGGCGG
CAGGCCCTGCCATAGCCACTGGCCCCGTGGGTTAGGGACGGGGTCCCCCATGGGGAATGGTTTATGGTTC
GTGGGGGTTATTATTTTGGGCGTTGCGTGGGGTCAGGTCCACGACTGGACTGAGCAGACAGACCCATGGT
TTTTGGATGGCCTGGGCATGGACCGCATGTACTGGCGCGACACGAACACCGGGCGTCTGTGGCTGCCAAA
CACCCCCGACCCCCAAAAACCACCGCGCGGATTTCTGGCGTGCCAAGCTAGTCGACCAATTCTCATGTTT
GACAGCTTATCATCGCAGATCCGGGCAACGTTGTTGCCATTGCTGCAGGCGCAGAACTGGTAGGTATGGA
AGATCTATACATTGAATCAATATTGGCAATTAGCCATATTAGTCATTGGTTATATAGCATAAATCAATAT
TGGCTATTGGCCATTGCATACGTTGTATCTATATCATAATATGTACATTTATATTGGCTCATGTCCAATA
TGACCGCCATGTTGACATTGATTATTGACTAGTTATTAATAGTAATCAATTACGGGGTCATTAGTTCATA
GCCCATATATGGAGTTCCGCGTTACATAACTTACGGTAAATGGCCCGCCTGGCTGACCGCCCAACGACCC
CCGCCCATTGACGTCAATAATGACGTATGTTCCCATAGTAACGCCAATAGGGACTTTCCATTGACGTCAA
TGGGTGGAGTATTTACGGTAAACTGCCCACTTGGCAGTACATCAAGTGTATCATATGCCAAGTCCGCCCC
CTATTGACGTCAATGACGGTAAATGGCCCGCCTGGCATTATGCCCAGTACATGACCTTACGGGACTTTCC
TACTTGGCAGTACATCTACGTATTAGTCATCGCTATTACCATGGTGATGCGGTTTTGGCAGTACACCAAT
GGGCGTGGATAGCGGTTTGACTCACGGGGATTTCCAAGTCTCCACCCCATTGACGTCAATGGGAGTTTGT
TTTGGCACCAAAATCAACGGGACTTTCCAAAATGTCGTAATAACCCCGCCCCGTTGACGCAAATGGGCGG
TAGGCGTGTACGGTGGGAGGTCTATATAAGCAGAGCTCGTTTAGTGAACCGTCAGATCTCTAGAAGCTGG
GTACCAGCTGCTAGCGCCACCATGGAGACCACCCCCCTGAACAGTCAAAAGCAACTCTCTGCCTGTGAGG
ATGGAGAGGACTGTCAGGAGAATGGCGTTCTTCAAAAGGTTGTACCCACCCCTGGAGATAAGGTGGAAAG
CGGCCAGATTTCCAACGGCTACAGCGCCGTGCCATCACCTGGAGCCGGGGATGATACACGGCACAGCATT
CCCGCAACCACCACGACACTGGTTGCAGAGCTTCACCAGGGCGAGAGGGAGACGTGGGGCAAAAAGGTAG
ATTTTCTGCTTTCCGTGATCGGTTACGCGGTCGATCTGGGGAACGTGTGGAGGTTCCCTTACATTTGTTA
CCAAAACGGAGGGGGTGCCTTCTTGCTGCCCTACACAATTATGGCGATTTTTGGGGGTATCCCGCTCTTC
TACATGGAACTGGCCTTGGGTCAGTACCACCGGAACGGCTGCATTAGCATTTGGCGCAAGATATGCCCCA
TTTTCAAGGGAATCGGATACGCAATCTGTATAATCGCGTTCTATATTGCATCATATTACAACACCATCAT
GGCCTGGGCCCTTTATTACTTGATCAGCAGTTTCACCGACCAATTGCCGTGGACGAGCTGTAAGAACTCA
TGGAATACCGGGAACTGTACCAACTACTTCTCTGAGGACAGCTCAGGAGGTAGCGGGGGTGAACAGAAGC
TGATTAGCGAGGAGGACTTGGGCAGTCCAGGCGGAAGCGGCAACATCACTTGGACACTCCATAGTACGAG
CCCCGCAGAGGAGTTTTACACCAGGCACGTACTGCAGATTCATAGGAGCAAGGGTCTGCAAGACCTGGGC
GGTATTAGCTGGCAGCTCGCATTGTGCATAATGTTGATCTTTACGGTGATCTATTTCTCTATCTGGAAGG
GAGTAAAGACATCCGGCAAGGTGGTGTGGGTGACGGCGACCTTCCCCTACATTATACTCAGCGTGTTGTT
GGTGAGGGGGGCAACCCTGCCTGGGGCCTGGCGAGGCGTGCTGTTCTATCTCAAGCCAAACTGGCAGAAG
CTTCTTGAAACCGGAGTGTGGATCGACGCGGCCGCGCAAATCTTCTTTTCCCTCGGTCCCGGCTTCGGGG
TCCTTCTGGCATTCGCAAGCTACAACAAGTTCAACAATAACTGCTACCAGGACGCCCTCGTGACAAGTGT
AGTGAACTGCATGACCTCTTTCGTGCTCGGGTTTGTGATCTTCACAGTACTCGGATATATGGCTGAGATG
AGGAACGAAGATGTTAGTGAGGTTGCCAAAGACGCTGGCCCGAGCCTGTTGTTCATCACATACGCCGAGG
CTATCGCGAACATGCCCGCATCTACTTTCTTCGCCATCATCTTTTTCCTGATGCTGATAACCCTTGGGCT
GGATAGCACCTTCGCCGGACTGGAGGGTGTCATCACTGCCGTTCTCGACGAGTTCCCCCATGTGTGGGCC
AAGCGACGGGAAAGGTTCGTGCTGGCCGTCGTAATCACATGCTTCTTCGGCTCACTGGTGACCCTTACCT
TTGGCGGTGCGTACGTGGTCAAGCTGCTCGAAGAGTACGCCACTGGACCGGCGGTTCTGACCGTGGCATT
GATCGAGGCCGTGGCCGTAAGCTGGTTTTACGGCATCACGCAGTTCTGTAGGGACGTGAAAGAGATGCTG
GGCTTTTCTCCCGGTTGGTTTTGGAGGATTTGTTGGGTAGCAATTAGCCCCCTGTTTCTCCTTTTCATTA
TTTGCTCTTTTCTGATGTCTCCACCGCAGCTCCGACTGTTTCAGTACAACTACCCCTACTGGTCAATTAT
CCTGGGCTATTGTATCGGCACCTCAAGTTTCATCTGCATCCCCACATACATCGCATACAGACTGATAATT
ACGCCCGGTACTTTTAAGGAGCGAATCATTAAAAGCATAACCCCCGAAACCCCCACCGAGATCCCTTGTG
GCGATATAAGACTCAATGCGGTCTAATAGCTCGAG
