>Addgene plasmid #107462 | pCEP4-SERTS375L-myc | addgene partial sequence | sequence record 205563 | Addgene Partial NGS Result
CCTCCTGCCCCTCCTCCTGCTCCTGCCCCTCCTCCTGCTCCTGCCCCTCCTGCTCCTGCCCCTCCCGCTC
CTGCTCCTGCTCCTGTTCCACCGTGGGTCCCTTTGCAGCCAATGCAACTTGGACGTTTTTGGGGTCTCCG
GACACCATCTCTATGTCTTGGCCCTGATCCTGAGCCGCCCGGGGCTCCTGGTCTTCCGCCTCCTCGTCCT
CGTCCTCTTCCCCGTCCTCGTCCATGGTTATCACCCCCTCTTCTTTGAGGTCCACTGCCGCCGGAGCCTT
CTGGTCCAGATGTGTCTCCCTTCTCTCCTAGGCCATTTCCAGGTCCTGTACCTGGCCCCTCGTCAGACAT
GATTCACACTAAAAGAGATCAATAGACATCTTTATTAGACGACGCTCAGTGAATACAGGGAGTGCAGACT
CCTGCCCCCTCCAACAGCCCCCCCACCCTCATCCCCTTCATGGTCGCTGTCAGACAGATCCAGGTCTGAA
AATTCCCCATCCTCCGAACCATCCTCGTCCTCATCACCAATTACTCGCAGCCCGGAAAACTCCCGCTGAA
CATCCTCAAGATTTGCGTCCTGAGCCTCAAGCCAGGCCTCAAATTCCTCGTCCCCCTTTTTGCTGGACGG
TAGGGATGGGGATTCTCGGGACCCCTCCTCTTCCTCTTCAAGGTCACCAGACAGAGATGCTACTGGGGCA
ACGGAAGAAAAGCTGGGTGCGGCCTGTGAGGATCAGCTTATCGATGATAAGCTGTCAAACATGAGAATTC
TTGAAGACGAAAGGGCCTCGTGATACGCCTATTTTTATAGGTTAATGTCATGATAATAATGGTTTCTTAG
ACGTCAGGTGGCACTTTTCGGGGAAATGTGCGCGGAACCCCTATTTGTTTATTTTTCTAAATACATTCAA
ATATGTATCCGCTCATGAGACAATAACCCTGATAAATGCTTCAATAATATTGAAAAAGGAAGAGTATGAG
TATTCAACATTTCCGTGTCGCCCTTATTCCCTTTTTTGCGGCATTTTGCCTTCCTGTTTTTGCTCACCCA
GAAACGCTGGTGAAAGTAAAAGATGCTGAAGATCAGTTGGGTGCACGAGTGGGTTACATCGAACTGGATC
TCAACAGCGGTAAGATCCTTGAGAGTTTTCGCCCCGAAGAACGTTTTCCAATGATGAGCACTTTTAAAGT
TCTGCTATGTGGCGCGGTATTATCCCGTGTTGACGCCGGGCAAGAGCAACTCGGTCGCCGCATACACTAT
TCTCAGAATGACTTGGTTGAGTACTCACCAGTCACAGAAAAGCATCTTACGGATGGCATGACAGTAAGAG
AATTATGCAGTGCTGCCATAACCATGAGTGATAACACTGCGGCCAACTTACTTCTGACAACGATCGGAGG
ACCGAAGGAGCTAACCGCTTTTTTGCACAACATGGGGGATCATGTAACTCGCCTTGATCGTTGGGAACCG
GAGCTGAATGAAGCCATACCAAACGACGAGCGTGACACCACGATGCCTGCAGCAATGGCAACAACGTTGC
GCAAACTATTAACTGGCGAACTACTTACTCTAGCTTCCCGGCAACAATTAATAGACTGGATGGAGGCGGA
TAAAGTTGCAGGACCACTTCTGCGCTCGGCCCTTCCGGCTGGCTGGTTTATTGCTGATAAATCTGGAGCC
GGTGAGCGTGGGTCTCGCGGTATCATTGCAGCACTGGGGCCAGATGGTAAGCCCTCCCGTATCGTAGTTA
TCTACACGACGGGGAGTCAGGCAACTATGGATGAACGAAATAGACAGATCGCTGAGATAGGTGCCTCACT
GATTAAGCATTGGTAACTGTCAGACCAAGTTTACTCATATATACTTTAGATTGATTTAAAACTTCATTTT
TAATTTAAAAGGATCTAGGTGAAGATCCTTTTTGATAATCTCATGACCAAAATCCCTTAACGTGAGTTTT
CGTTCCACTGAGCGTCAGACCCCGTAGAAAAGATCAAAGGATCTTCTTGAGATCCTTTTTTTCTGCGCGT
AATCTGCTGCTTGCAAACAAAAAAACCACCGCTACCAGCGGTGGTTTGTTTGCCGGATCAAGAGCTACCA
ACTCTTTTTCCGAAGGTAACTGGCTTCAGCAGAGCGCAGATACCAAATACTGTCCTTCTAGTGTAGCCGT
AGTTAGGCCACCACTTCAAGAACTCTGTAGCACCGCCTACATACCTCGCTCTGCTAATCCTGTTACCAGT
GGCTGCTGCCAGTGGCGATAAGTCGTGTCTTACCGGGTTGGACTCAAGACGATAGTTACCGGATAAGGCG
CAGCGGTCGGGCTGAACGGGGGGTTCGTGCACACAGCCCAGCTTGGAGCGAACGACCTACACCGAACTGA
GATACCTACAGCGTGAGCTATGAGAAAGCGCCACGCTTCCCGAAGGGAGAAAGGCGGACAGGTATCCGGT
AAGCGGCAGGGTCGGAACAGGAGAGCGCACGAGGGAGCTTCCAGGGGGAAACGCCTGGTATCTTTATAGT
CCTGTCGGGTTTCGCCACCTCTGACTTGAGCGTCGATTTTTGTGATGCTCGTCAGGGGGGCGGAGCCTAT
GGAAAAACGCCAGCAACGCGGCCTTTTTACGGTTCCTGGCCTTTTGCTGGCCTTGAAGCTGTCCCTGATG
GTCGTCATCTACCTGCCTGGACAGCATGGCCTGCAACGCGGGCATCCCGATGCCGCCGGAAGCGAGAAGA
ATCATAATGGGGAAGGCCATCCAGCCTCGCGTCGCGAACGCCAGCAAGACGTAGCCCAGCGCGTCGGCCC
CGAGATGCGCCGCGTGCGGCTGCTGGAGATGGCGGACGCGATGGATATGTTCTGCCAAGGGTTGGTTTGC
GCATTCACAGTTCTCCGCAAGAATTGATTGGCTCCAATTCTTGGAGTGGTGAATCCGTTAGCGAGGTGCC
GCCCTGCTTCATCCCCGTGGCCCGTTGCTCGCGTTTGCTGGCGGTGTCCCCGGAAGAAATATATTTGCAT
GTCTTTAGTTCTATGATGACACAAACCCCGCCCAGCGTCTTGTCATTGGCGAATTCGAACACGCAGATGC
AGTCGGGGCGGCGCGGTCCGAGGTCCACTTCGCATATTAAGGTGACGCGTGTGGCCTCGAACACCGAGCG
ACCCTGCAGCGACCCGCTTAACAGCGTCAACAGCGTGCCGCAGATCCCGGGGGGCAATGAGATATGAAAA
AGCCTGAACTCACCGCGACGTCTGTCGAGAAGTTTCTGATCGAAAAGTTCGACAGCGTCTCCGACCTGAT
GCAGCTCTCGGAGGGCGAAGAATCTCGTGCTTTCAGCTTCGATGTAGGAGGGCGTGGATATGTCCTGCGG
GTAAATAGCTGCGCCGATGGTTTCTACAAAGATCGTTATGTTTATCGGCACTTTGCATCGGCCGCGCTCC
CGATTCCGGAAGTGCTTGACATTGGGGAATTCAGCGAGAGCCTGACCTATTGCATCTCCCGCCGTGCACA
GGGTGTCACGTTGCAAGACCTGCCTGAAACCGAACTGCCCGCTGTTCTGCAGCCGGTCGCGGAGGCCATG
GATGCGATCGCTGCGGCCGATCTTAGCCAGACGAGCGGGTTCGGCCCATTCGGACCGCAAGGAATCGGTC
AATACACTACATGGCGTGATTTCATATGCGCGATTGCTGATCCCCATGTGTATCACTGGCAAACTGTGAT
GGACGACACCGTCAGTGCGTCCGTCGCGCAGGCTCTCGATGAGCTGATGCTTTGGGCCGAGGACTGCCCC
GAAGTCCGGCACCTCGTGCACGCGGATTTCGGCTCCAACAATGTCCTGACGGACAATGGCCGCATAACAG
CGGTCATTGACTGGAGCGAGGCGATGTTCGGGGATTCCCAATACGAGGTCGCCAACATCTTCTTCTGGAG
GCCGTGGTTGGCTTGTATGGAGCAGCAGACGCGCTACTTCGAGCGGAGGCATCCGGAGCTTGCAGGATCG
CCGCGGCTCCGGGCGTATATGCTCCGCATTGGTCTTGACCAACTCTATCAGAGCTTGGTTGACGGCAATT
TCGATGATGCAGCTTGGGCGCAGGGTCGATGCGACGCAATCGTCCGATCCGGAGCCGGGACTGTCGGGCG
TACACAAATCGCCCGCAGAAGCGCGGCCGTCTGGACCGATGGCTGTGTAGAAGTACTCGCCGATAGTGGA
AACCGACGCCCCAGCACTCGTCCGGATCGGGAGATGGGGGAGGCTAACTGAAACACGGAAGGAGACAATA
CCGGAAGGAACCCGCGCTATGACGGCAATAAAAAGACAGAATAAAACGCACGGGTGTTGGGTCGTTTGTT
CATAAACGCGGGGTTCGGTCCCAGGGCTGGCACTCTGTCGATACCCCACCGAGACCCCATTGGGGCCAAT
ACGCCCGCGTTTCTTCCTTTTCCCCACCCCACCCCCCAAGTTCGGGTGAAGGCCCAGGGCTCGCAGCCAA
CGTCGGGGCGGCAGGCCCTGCCATAGCCACTGGCCCCGTGGGTTAGGGACGGGGTCCCCCATGGGGAATG
GTTTATGGTTCGTGGGGGTTATTATTTTGGGCGTTGCGTGGGGTCAGGTCCACGACTGGACTGAGCAGAC
AGACCCATGGTTTTTGGATGGCCTGGGCATGGACCGCATGTACTGGCGCGACACGAACACCGGGCGTCTG
TGGCTGCCAAACACCCCCGACCCCCAAAAACCACCGCGCGGATTTCTGGCGTGCCAAGCTAGTCGACCAA
TTCTCATGTTTGACAGCTTATCATCGCAGATCCGGGCAACGTTGTTGCCATTGCTGCAGGCGCAGAACTG
GTAGGTATGGAAGATCTATACATTGAATCAATATTGGCAATTAGCCATATTAGTCATTGGTTATATAGCA
TAAATCAATATTGGCTATTGGCCATTGCATACGTTGTATCTATATCATAATATGTACATTTATATTGGCT
CATGTCCAATATGACCGCCATGTTGACATTGATTATTGACTAGTTATTAATAGTAATCAATTACGGGGTC
ATTAGTTCATAGCCCATATATGGAGTTCCGCGTTACATAACTTACGGTAAATGGCCCGCCTGGCTGACCG
CCCAACGACCCCCGCCCATTGACGTCAATAATGACGTATGTTCCCATAGTAACGCCAATAGGGACTTTCC
ATTGACGTCAATGGGTGGAGTATTTACGGTAAACTGCCCACTTGGCAGTACATCAAGTGTATCATATGCC
AAGTCCGCCCCCTATTGACGTCAATGACGGTAAATGGCCCGCCTGGCATTATGCCCAGTACATGACCTTA
CGGGACTTTCCTACTTGGCAGTACATCTACGTATTAGTCATCGCTATTACCATGGTGATGCGGTTTTGGC
AGTACACCAATGGGCGTGGATAGCGGTTTGACTCACGGGGATTTCCAAGTCTCCACCCCATTGACGTCAA
TGGGAGTTTGTTTTGGCACCAAAATCAACGGGACTTTCCAAAATGTCGTAATAACCCCGCCCCGTTGACG
CAAATGGGCGGTAGGCGTGTACGGTGGGAGGTCTATATAAGCAGAGCTCGTTTAGTGAACCGTCAGATCT
CTAGAAGCTGGGTACCAGCTGCTAGCGCCACCATGGAGACCACCCCCCTGAACAGTCAAAAGCAACTCTC
TGCCTGTGAGGATGGAGAGGACTGTCAGGAGAATGGCGTTCTTCAAAAGGTTGTACCCACCCCTGGAGAT
AAGGTGGAAAGCGGCCAGATTTCCAACGGCTACAGCGCCGTGCCATCACCTGGAGCCGGGGATGATACAC
GGCACAGCATTCCCGCAACCACCACGACACTGGTTGCAGAGCTTCACCAGGGCGAGAGGGAGACGTGGGG
CAAAAAGGTAGATTTTCTGCTTTCCGTGATCGGTTACGCGGTCGATCTGGGGAACGTGTGGAGGTTCCCT
TACATTTGTTACCAAAACGGAGGGGGTGCCTTCTTGCTGCCCTACACAATTATGGCGATTTTTGGGGGTA
TCCCGCTCTTCTACATGGAACTGGCCTTGGGTCAGTACCACCGGAACGGCTGCATTAGCATTTGGCGCAA
GATATGCCCCATTTTCAAGGGAATCGGATACGCAATCTGTATAATCGCGTTCTATATTGCATCATATTAC
AACACCATCATGGCCTGGGCCCTTTATTACTTGATCAGCAGTTTCACCGACCAATTGCCGTGGACGAGCT
GTAAGAACTCATGGAATACCGGGAACTGTACCAACTACTTCTCTGAGGACAGCTCAGGAGGTAGCGGGGG
TGAACAGAAGCTGATTAGCGAGGAGGACTTGGGCAGTCCAGGCGGAAGCGGCAACATCACTTGGACACTC
CATAGTACGAGCCCCGCAGAGGAGTTTTACACCAGGCACGTACTGCAGATTCATAGGAGCAAGGGTCTGC
AAGACCTGGGCGGTATTAGCTGGCAGCTCGCATTGTGCATAATGTTGATCTTTACGGTGATCTATTTCTC
TATCTGGAAGGGAGTAAAGACATCCGGCAAGGTGGTGTGGGTGACGGCGACCTTCCCCTACATTATACTC
AGCGTGTTGTTGGTGAGGGGGGCAACCCTGCCTGGGGCCTGGCGAGGCGTGCTGTTCTATCTCAAGCCAA
ACTGGCAGAAGCTTCTTGAAACCGGAGTGTGGATCGACGCGGCCGCGCAAATCTTCTTTTCCCTCGGTCC
CGGCTTCGGGGTCCTTCTGGCATTCGCAAGCTACAACAAGTTCAACAATAACTGCTACCAGGACGCCCTC
GTGACAAGTGTAGTGAACTGCATGACCTCTTTCGTGCTCGGGTTTGTGATCTTCACAGTACTCGGATATA
TGGCTGAGATGAGGAACGAAGATGTTAGTGAGGTTGCCAAAGACGCTGGCCCGAGCCTGTTGTTCATCAC
ATACGCCGAGGCTATCGCGAACATGCCCGCATCTACTTTCTTCGCCATCATCTTTTTCCTGATGCTGATA
ACCCTTGGGCTGGATAGCACCTTCGCCGGACTGGAGGGTGTCATCACTGCCGTTCTCGACGAGTTCCCCC
ATGTGTGGGCCAAGCGACGGGAAAGGTTCGTGCTGGCCGTCGTAATCACATGCTTCTTCGGCTCACTGGT
GACCCTTACCTTTGGCGGTGCGTACGTGGTCAAGCTGCTCGAAGAGTACGCCACTGGACCGGCGGTTCTG
ACCGTGGCATTGATCGAGGCCGTGGCCGTAAGCTGGTTTTACGGCATCACGCAGTTCTGTAGGGACGTGA
AAGAGATGCTGGGCTTTTCTCCCGGTTGGTTTTGGAGGATTTGTTGGGTAGCAATTAGCCCCCTGTTTCT
CCTTTTCATTATTTGCTCTTTTCTGATGTCTCCACCGCAGCTCCGACTGTTTCAGTACAACTACCCCTAC
TGGTCAATTATCCTGGGCTATTGTATCGGCACCTCAAGTTTCATCTGCATCCCCACATACATCGCATACA
GACTGATAATTACGCCCGGTACTTTTAAGGAGCGAATCATTAAAAGCATAACCCCCGAAACCCCCACCGA
GATCCCTTGTGGCGATATAAGACTCAATGCGGTCTAATAGCTCGAGGCCGGCAAGGCCGGATCCAGACAT
GATAAGATACATTGATGAGTTTGGACAAACCACAACTAGAATGCAGTGAAAAAAATGCTTTATTTGTGAA
ATTTGTGATGCTATTGCTTTATTTGTAACCATTATAAGCTGCAATAAACAAGTTAACAACAACAATTGCA
TTCATTTTATGTTTCAGGTTCAGGGGGAGGTGTGGGAGGTTTTTTAAAGCAAGTAAAACCTCTACAAATG
TGGTATGGCTGATTATGATCCGGCTGCCTCGCGCGTTTCGGTGATGACGGTGAAAACCTCTGACACATGC
AGCTCCCGGAGACGGTCACAGCTTGTCTGTAAGCGGATGCCGGGAGCAGACAAGCCCGTCAGGGCGCGTC
AGCGGGTGTTGGCGGGTGTCGGGGCGCAGCCATGAGGTCGACTCTAGAGGATCGATCCCCGCCCCGGACG
AACTAAACCTGACTACGACATCTCTGCCCCTTCTTCGCGGGGCAGTGCATGTAATCCCTTCAGTTGGTTG
GTACAACTTGCCAACTGGGCCCTGTTCCACATGTGACACGGGGGGGGACCAAACACAAAGGGGTTCTCTG
ACTGTAGTTGACATCCTTATAAATGGATGTGCACATTTGCCAACACTGAGTGGCTTTCATCCTGGAGCAG
ACTTTGCAGTCTGTGGACTGCAACACAACATTGCCTTTATGTGTAACTCTTGGCTGAAGCTCTTACACCA
ATGCTGGGGGACATGTACCTCCCAGGGGCCCAGGAAGACTACGGGAGGCTACACCAACGTCAATCAGAGG
GGCCTGTGTAGCTACCGATAAGCGGACCCTCAAGAGGGCATTAGCAATAGTGTTTATAAGGCCCCCTTGT
TAACCCTAAACGGGTAGCATATGCTTCCCGGGTAGTAGTATATACTATCCAGACTAACCCTAATTCAATA
GCATATGTTACCCAACGGGAAGCATATGCTATCGAATTAGGGTTAGTAAAAGGGTCCTAAGGAACAGCGA
TATCTCCCACCCCATGAGCTGTCACGGTTTTATTTACATGGGGTCAGGATTCCACGAGGGTAGTGAACCA
TTTTAGTCACAAGGGCAGTGGCTGAAGATCAAGGAGCGGGCAGTGAACTCTCCTGAATCTTCGCCTGCTT
CTTCATTCTCCTTCGTTTAGCTAATAGAATAACTGCTGAGTTGTGAACAGTAAGGTGTATGTGAGGTGCT
CGAAAACAAGGTTTCAGGTGACGCCCCCAGAATAAAATTTGGACGGGGGGTTCAGTGGTGGCATTGTGCT
ATGACACCAATATAACCCTCACAAACCCCTTGGGCAATAAATACTAGTGTAGGAATGAAACATTCTGAAT
ATCTTTAACAATAGAAATCCATGGGGTGGGGACAAGCCGTAAAGACTGGATGTCCATCTCACACGAATTT
ATGGCTATGGGCAACACATAATCCTAGTGCAATATGATACTGGGGTTATTAAGATGTGTCCCAGGCAGGG
ACCAAGACAGGTGAACCATGTTGTTACACTCTATTTGTAACAAGGGGAAAGAGAGTGGACGCCGACAGCA
GCGGACTCCACTGGTTGTCTCTAACACCCCCGAAAATTAAACGGGGCTCCACGCCAATGGGGCCCATAAA
CAAAGACAAGTGGCCACTCTTTTTTTTGAAATTGTGGAGTGGGGGCACGCGTCAGCCCCCACACGCCGCC
CTGCGGTTTTGGACTGTAAAATAAGGGTGTAATAACTTGGCTGATTGTAACCCCGCTAACCACTGCGGTC
AAACCACTTGCCCACAAAACCACTAATGGCACCCCGGGGAATACCTGCATAAGTAGGTGGGCGGGCCAAG
ATAGGGGCGCGATTGCTGCGATCTGGAGGACAAATTACACACACTTGCGCCTGAGCGCCAAGCACAGGGT
TGTTGGTCCTCATATTCACGAGGTCGCTGAGAGCACGGTGGGCTAATGTTGCCATGGGTAGCATATACTA
CCCAAATATCTGGATAGCATATGCTATCCTAATCTATATCTGGGTAGCATAGGCTATCCTAATCTATATC
TGGGTAGCATATGCTATCCTAATCTATATCTGGGTAGTATATGCTATCCTAATTTATATCTGGGTAGCAT
AGGCTATCCTAATCTATATCTGGGTAGCATATGCTATCCTAATCTATATCTGGGTAGTATATGCTATCCT
AATCTGTATCCGGGTAGCATATGCTATCCTAATAGAGATTAGGGTAGTATATGCTATCCTAATTTATATC
TGGGTAGCATATACTACCCAAATATCTGGATAGCATATGCTATCCTAATCTATATCTGGGTAGCATATGC
TATCCTAATCTATATCTGGGTAGCATAGGCTATCCTAATCTATATCTGGGTAGCATATGCTATCCTAATC
TATATCTGGGTAGTATATGCTATCCTAATTTATATCTGGGTAGCATAGGCTATCCTAATCTATATCTGGG
TAGCATATGCTATCCTAATCTATATCTGGGTAGTATATGCTATCCTAATCTGTATCCGGGTAGCATATGC
TATCCTCATGCATATACAGTCAGCATATGATACCCAGTAGTAGAGTGGGAGTGCTATCCTTTGCATATGC
CGCCACCTCCCAAGGGGGCGTGAATTTTCGCTGCTTGTCCTTTTCCTGCTGGTTGCTCCCATTCTTAGGT
GAATTTAAGGAGGCCAGGCTAAAGCCGTCGCATGTCTGATTGCTCACCAGGTAAATGTCGCTAATGTTTT
CCAACGCGAGAAGGTGTTGAGCGCGGAGCTGAGTGACGTGACAACATGGGTATGCCCAATTGCCCCATGT
TGGGAGGACGAAAATGGTGACAAGACAGATGGCCAGAAATACACCAACAGCACGCATGATGTCTACTGGG
GATTTATTCTTTAGTGCGGGGGAATACACGGCTTTTAATACGATTGAGGGCGTCTCCTAACAAGTTACAT
CACTCCTGCCCTTCCTCACCCTCATCTCCATCACCTCCTTCATCTCCGTCATCTCCGTCATCACCCTCCG
CGGCAGCCCCTTCCACCATAGGTGGAAACCAGGGAGGCAAATCTACTCCATCGTCAAAGCTGCACACAGT
CACCCTGATATTGCAGGTAGGAGCGGGCTTTGTCATAACAAGGTCCTTAATCGCATCCTTCAAAACCTCA
GCAAATATATGAGTTTGTAAAAAGACCATGAAATAACAGACAATGGACTCCCTTAGCGGGCCAGGTTGTG
GGCCGGGTCCAGGGGCCATTCCAAAGGGGAGACGACTCAATGGTGTAAGACGACATTGTGGAATAGCAAG
GGCAGTTCCTCGCCTTAGGTTGTAAAGGGAGGTCTTACTACCTCCATATACGAACACACCGGCGACCCAA
GTTCCTTCGTCGGTAGTCCTTTCTACGTGACTCCTAGCCAGGAGAGCTCTTAAACCTTCTGCAATGTTCT
CAAATTTCGGGTTGGAACCTCCTTGACCACGATGCTTTCCAAACCACCCTCCTTTTTTGCGCCTGCCTCC
ATCACCCTGACCCCGGGGTCCAGTGCTTGGGCCTTCTCCTGGGTCATCTGCGGGGCCCTGCTCTATCGCT
CCCGGGGGCACGTCAGGCTCACCATCTGGGCCACCTTCTTGGTGGTATTCAAAATAATCGGCTTCCCCTA
CAGGGTGGAAAAATGGCCTTCTACCTGGAGGGGGCCTGCGCGGTGGAGACCCGGATGATGATGACTGACT
ACTGGGACTCCTGGGCCTCTTTTCTCCACGTCCACGACCTCTCCCCCTGGCTCTTTCACGACTTCCCCCC
CTGGCTCTTTCACGTCCTCTACCCCGGCGGCCTCCACTACCTCCTCGACCCCGGCCTCCACTACCTCCTC
GACCCCGGCCTCCACTGCCTCCTCGACCCCGGCCTCCACCTCCTGCTCCTGCCCCTCCTGCTCCTGCCCC
TCCTCCTGCTCCTGCCCCTCCTGCCCCTCCTGCTCCTGCCCCTCC
